Addgene plasmid #108005: BMR1_03g00785-bio-His
Purpose: Expresses enzymatically monobiotinylated full-length BMR1_03g00785 ectodomain with no N-linked glycans upon cotransfection with BirA in mammalian cells. Contains a C-terminal rat Cd4 d3+4 tag.
Depositing lab: Gavin Wright. Depositing organization: Wellcome Sanger Institute. Publication: A library of recombinant Babesia microti cell surface and secreted proteins for diagnostics discovery and reverse vaccinology. Elton CM, Rodriguez M, Ben Mamoun C, Lobo CA, Wright GJ. Int J Parasitol. 2019 Feb;49(2):115-125. doi: 10.1016/j.ijpara.2018.10.003. Epub 2018 Oct 24. PubMed 30367868.
Backbone
  Vector backbone: pTT3
  Backbone manufacturer: Yves Durocher
  Backbone size w/o insert (bp): 6670
  Modifications to backbone: Addition of CD4, biotinylation sequence, 6xhis tags
  Vector type: Mammalian Expression
Growth in bacteria
  Bacterial resistance: Ampicillin, 100 μg/mL
  Growth temperature: 37°C
  Growth strain: DH5alpha
  Copy number: High Copy
Gene/Insert
  Gene/Insert name: BMR1_03g00785
  Species: B. microti
  Insert size (bp): 863
  Mutation: all potential N-linked glycosylation sites (N-X-S/T, where X is not proline) were systematically removed by substituting alanine for serine/threonine at these sites.
  Promoter: CMV
  Tag / fusion protein: ratCD4d3+4,biotinylation sequence, 6xHis (C terminal on backbone)
  Cloning method: Restriction Enzyme; 5′ cloning site NotI (not destroyed); 3′ cloning site AscI (not destroyed)
  Sequencing primers: 5′ CMV-F; 3′ EBVori-F (5'-CCACTCAGTGTTGGCAAATG-3')
Resource information
  A portion of this plasmid was derived from a plasmid made by: Made by gene synthesis. pTT3 was obtained from Yves Durocher, National Research Council of Canada
Terms and licenses: Academic/Nonprofit Terms; Industry Terms: Not Available to Industry
How to cite: BMR1_03g00785-bio-His was a gift from Gavin Wright (Addgene plasmid # 108005 ; http://n2t.net/addgene:108005 ; RRID:Addgene_108005)
