[The description below was written by a language model from this plasmid's Addgene catalogue record and pLannotate feature annotations shown in this document.]
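Description:
BMR1_03g00785-bio-His is a mammalian expression plasmid built on the pTT3 backbone and designed for transient production of a soluble, secreted form of a Babesia microti protein. It is propagated in E. coli at high copy through a ColE1/pUC-type origin with ampicillin selection (AmpR, β-lactamase). It also carries an Epstein-Barr virus oriP fragment, an element that supports episomal maintenance in cells supplying EBNA1. Leftover lac regulatory elements and small lacI, tet promoter and bla fragments in the feature table appear to be backbone remnants with no role in expression.

The expression cassette is driven by the CMV immediate early enhancer and promoter, followed by adenovirus-derived leader and splice sequences and a chimeric intron fragment. The reverse-strand "PTP" call within this region most likely reflects that adenoviral leader sequence and not a real coding region. A mouse immunoglobulin heavy chain signal sequence fragment directs secretion. The gene-synthesised insert of about 863 bp lies between retained NotI and AscI sites and encodes the full-length BMR1_03g00785 ectodomain. All potential N-linked glycosylation sequons in it were removed by replacing the serine or threonine with alanine. It is fused at the C terminus to rat Cd4 domains 3 and 4 (annotated by homology as mouse Cd4), then a biotinylation sequence and a 6xHis tag, neither of which is annotated separately. A rabbit β-globin polyadenylation signal ends the transcript.

Cotransfection with BirA yields enzymatically monobiotinylated protein. The biotin, Cd4 and His tags would allow capture, detection or purification. The plasmid belongs to a library of recombinant B. microti cell surface and secreted proteins made for diagnostics discovery and reverse vaccinology.
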