Features (pLannotate 1.2.2; 18 found; start..end, strand, type, name):
      7..386     +  enhancer       CMV enhancer: human cytomegalovirus immediate early enhancer
    388..587     +  promoter       CMV promoter: human cytomegalovirus (CMV) immediate early promoter
    655..693     +  misc_feature   Ad SA (fragment): adenovirus major late transcript splice acceptor (Friedrich and Soriano, 1991)
    726..935     -  CDS            PTP (fragment): TERM_ADE02 - Experimental evidence at protein level: Swiss-Prot protein existence level 1. Protein covalently bound to the viral DNA that acts as a primer for viral genomic replication by DNA strand displacement. Assembles on the viral origin of replication in an initiation complex with viral polymerase, DBP, host NFIA and host POU2F1/OCT1. During initiation, the polymerase covalently couples the first dCTP with Ser- 580 of pTP. The terminal protein stimulates the template activity over 20 fold compared to protein-free templates. Neo-synthesized viral genomes are linked to two preterminal prot
    966..1055    +  intron         chimeric intron (fragment): chimera between introns from adenovirus and immunoglobulin heavy chain genes
   1074..1120    +  CDS            IgH signal sequence (fragment): signal sequence from the mouse immunoglobulin heavy chain variable region
   1896..2606    +  CDS            Cd4 (fragment): CD4_MOUSE - Experimental evidence at protein level: Swiss-Prot protein existence level 1. Integral membrane glycoprotein that plays an essential role in the immune response and serves multiple functions in responses against both external and internal offenses. In T-cells, functions primarily as a coreceptor for MHC class II molecule:peptide complex. The antigens presented by class II peptides are derived from extracellular proteins while class I peptides are derived from cytosolic proteins. Interacts simultaneously with the T-cell receptor (TCR) and the MHC class II presented by antigen presen
   2766..2821    +  polyA_signal   β-globin poly(A) signal: rabbit β-globin polyadenylation signal (Gil and Proudfoot, 1987)
   3335..5016    -  rep_origin     oriP (fragment): Epstein-Barr virus oriP replication origin (Yates et al., 2000)
   5143..5247    +  promoter       AmpR promoter: bla
   5248..6108    +  CDS            AmpR: β-lactamase; bla; confers resistance to ampicillin, carbenicillin, and related antibiotics
   6279..6867    +  rep_origin     ori: high-copy-number ColE1/pMB1/pBR322/pUC origin of replication
   7050..7142    +  CDS            lacI (fragment): lac repressor; lacI; The lac repressor binds to the lac operator to inhibit transcription in E. coli. This inhibition can be relieved by adding lactose or isopropyl-β-D-thiogalactopyranoside (IPTG).
   7155..7176    +  protein_bind   CAP binding site: CAP binding activates transcription in the presence of cAMP. E. coli catabolite activator protein
   7191..7221    +  promoter       lac promoter: promoter for the E. coli lac operon
   7229..7245    +  protein_bind   lac operator: The lac repressor binds to the lac operator to inhibit transcription in E. coli. This inhibition can be relieved by adding lactose or isopropyl-β-D-thiogalactopyranoside (IPTG). lac repressor encoded by lacI
   7315..7331    +  promoter       tet promoter (fragment): E. coli promoter for tetracycline efflux protein gene
   7341..7366    -  CDS            bla(M) (fragment): β-lactamase lacking the signal sequence; bla(M); allows cytosolic expression of β-lactamase
>Addgene plasmid #108005 | BMR1_03g00785-bio-His | addgene full sequence | sequence record 265874 | Addgene NGS Result
CATGTTGACATTGATTATTGACTAGTTATTAATAGTAATCAATTACGGGGTCATTAGTTCATAGCCCATA
TATGGAGTTCCGCGTTACATAACTTACGGTAAATGGCCCGCCTGGCTGACCGCCCAACGACCCCCGCCCA
TTGACGTCAATAATGACGTATGTTCCCATAGTAACGCCAATAGGGACTTTCCATTGACGTCAATGGGTGG
AGTATTTACGGTAAACTGCCCACTTGGCAGTACATCAAGTGTATCATATGCCAAGTCCGCCCCCTATTGA
CGTCAATGACGGTAAATGGCCCGCCTGGCATTATGCCCAGTACATGACCTTACGGGACTTTCCTACTTGG
CAGTACATCTACGTATTAGTCATCGCTATTACCATGGTGATGCGGTTTTGGCAGTACACCAATGGGCGTG
GATAGCGGTTTGACTCACGGGGATTTCCAAGTCTCCACCCCATTGACGTCAATGGGAGTTTGTTTTGGCA
CCAAAATCAACGGGACTTTCCAAAATGTCGTAATAACCCCGCCCCGTTGACGCAAATGGGCGGTAGGCGT
GTACGGTGGGAGGTCTATATAAGCAGAGCTCGTTTAGTGAACCGTCAGATCCTCACTCTCTTCCGCATCG
CTGTCTGCGAGGGCCAGCTGTTGGGCTCGCGGTTGAGGACAAACTCTTCGCGGTCTTTCCAGTACTCTTG
GATCGGAAACCCGTCGGCCTCCGAACGGTACTCCGCCACCGAGGGACCTGAGCGAGTCCGCATCGACCGG
ATCGGAAAACCTCTCGAGAAAGGCGTCTAACCAGTCACAGTCGCAAGGTAGGCTGAGCACCGTGGCGGGC
GGCAGCGGGTGGCGGTCGGGGTTGTTTCTGGCGGAGGTGCTGCTGATGATGTAATTAAAGTAGGCGGTCT
TGAGACGGCGGATGGTCGAGGTGAGGTGTGGCAGGCTTGAGATCCAGCTGTTGGGGTGAGTACTCCCTCT
CAAAAGCGGGCATTACTTCTGCGCTAAGATTGTCAGTTTCCAAAAACGAGGAGGATTTGATATTCACCTG
GCCCGATCTGGCCATACACTTGAGTGACAATGACATCCACTTTGCCTTTCTCTCCACAGGTGTCCACTCC
CAGGTCCAAGTTTGCCACCATGGAGTTTCAGACCCAGGTACTCATGTCCCTGCTGCTCTGCATGTCTGGT
GCGGCCGCCGCTGGTGGAAGCGGAGGAAATGGTGGCAACGGCGGAGGCCACCAGGAACAGAACAACGCCA
ACGACGCCAGCAACCCTGCCGGCGCTGGCGGCCAGCCCAACAACGAGGCCAAGAAAAAGGCCGTGAAGCT
GGACCTGGACCTGATGAAGGAAACAAAGAACGTCTGCACCACCGTGAACACCAAGCTCGTGGGCAAGGCC
AAGAGCAAGCTGAACAAGCTGGAAGGCGAGAGCCACAAAGAATACGTGGCCGAAAAGACCAAAGAGATCG
ACGAGAAGAACAAGAAGTTCAACGAGAACCTGGTCAAGATCGAGAAGCGGAAGAAAATCAAGGTGCCCGC
CGACACAGGCGCCGAGGTGGACGCTGTGGATGATGGCGTGGCAGGCGCCCTGAGCGACCTGAGCAGCGAC
ATCAGCGCCATCAAGACCCTGACCGACGACGTGTCCGAGAAGGTGTCCGAAAACCTGAAGGACGACGAGG
CCAGCGCCACCGAGCACACCGACATCAAAGAGAAGGCCACCCTGCTGCAGGAAAGCTGCAACGGCATCGG
CACCATCCTGGACAAGCTGGCCGAGTACCTGAACAACGATGCCACCCAGAACATCAAGAAAGAGTTTGAC
GAGCGGAAGAAGAACCTGGCCAGCCTGAAAACAAAGGTCGAGAACAAGGACGAGGACTACGTGACCCACT
TCCGGGACATGGCCACCGAGGCCCAGAACGCCGTGGGCGAAGTGAAGAAAGCCATCGACGCCGTGGTGGC
CCACCGGAAGGCCGAGAATCTGGATGTGGACGACACCCTGTTCAGCAACCTGGCCACACTGCTGGACACC
ATCATCGAGACATCTGGCGCGCCGTCGACCTCCATCACGGCCTATAAGAGTGAGGGGGAGTCAGCGGAGT
TCTCCTTCCCACTCAACCTTGGAGAGGAAAGCCTGCAGGGAGAGTTGAGATGGAAGGCAGAGAAGGCTCC
TTCTTCCCAGTCCTGGATCACCTTCTCCCTAAAGAACCAAAAGGTGTCTGTGCAGAAGTCTACTAGCAAC
CCCAAGTTCCAGCTGTCCGAAACGCTCCCACTCACCCTTCAGATACCCCAGGTCTCCCTTCAGTTTGCTG
GTTCTGGCAACCTGACCCTGACTCTGGACAGAGGGATACTGTATCAGGAAGTGAACCTGGTGGTGATGAA
AGTGACTCAGCCCGACAGCAACACTTTGACCTGTGAGGTGATGGGACCCACCTCACCCAAGATGAGACTG
ATCTTGAAGCAGGAGAATCAGGAGGCCAGGGTCTCCAGGCAGGAGAAAGTGATTCAAGTGCAGGCCCCTG
AAGCAGGGGTGTGGCAATGTCTACTGAGTGAAGGTGAAGAGGTCAAGATGGACTCCAAGATCCAGGTTTT
ATCCAAAGGGTTGAATTCCGGCAGCCTGCACCACATCCTGGACGCCCAGAAGATGCTGTGGAACCACAGG
GACAGGAACCTGCCTCCTCTGGCCCCTCTGGGCCCCCACCACCATCACCACCATTGAGTCTAGACACGTG
ATTAATTAAGGATCCCCCGACCTCGACCTCTGGCTAATAAAGGAAATTTATTTTCATTGCAATAGTGTGT
TGGAATTTTTTGTGTCTCTCACTCGGAAGGACATATGGGAGGGCAAATCATTTGGTCGAGATCCCTCGGA
GATCTCTAGCTAGAGGATCGATCCCCGCCCCGGACGAACTAAACCTGACTACGACATCTCTGCCCCTTCT
TCGCGGGGCAGTGCATGTAATCCCTTCAGTTGGTTGGTACAACTTGCCAACTGGGCCCTGTTCCACATGT
GACACGGGGGGGGACCAAACACAAAGGGGTTCTCTGACTGTAGTTGACATCCTTATAAATGGATGTGCAC
ATTTGCCAACACTGAGTGGCTTTCATCCTGGAGCAGACTTTGCAGTCTGTGGACTGCAACACAACATTGC
CTTTATGTGTAACTCTTGGCTGAAGCTCTTACACCAATGCTGGGGGACATGTACCTCCCAGGGGCCCAGG
AAGACTACGGGAGGCTACACCAACGTCAATCAGAGGGGCCTGTGTAGCTACCGATAAGCGGACCCTCAAG
AGGGCATTAGCAATAGTGTTTATAAGGCCCCCTTGTTAACCCTAAACGGGTAGCATATGCTTCCCGGGTA
GTAGTATATACTATCCAGACTAACCCTAATTCAATAGCATATGTTACCCAACGGGAAGCATATGCTATCG
AATTAGGGTTAGTAAAAGGGTCCTAAGGAACAGCGATATCTCCCACCCCATGAGCTGTCACGGTTTTATT
TACATGGGGTCAGGATTCCACGAGGGTAGTGAACCATTTTAGTCACAAGGGCAGTGGCTGAAGATCAAGG
AGCGGGCAGTGAACTCTCCTGAATCTTCGCCTGCTTCTTCATTCTCCTTCGTTTAGCTAATAGAATAACT
GCTGAGTTGTGAACAGTAAGGTGTATGTGAGGTGCTCGAAAACAAGGTTTCAGGTGACGCCCCCAGAATA
AAATTTGGACGGGGGGTTCAGTGGTGGCATTGTGCTATGACACCAATATAACCCTCACAAACCCCTTGGG
CAATAAATACTAGTGTAGGAATGAAACATTCTGAATATCTTTAACAATAGAAATCCATGGGGTGGGGACA
AGCCGTAAAGACTGGATGTCCATCTCACACGAATTTATGGCTATGGGCAACACATAATCCTAGTGCAATA
TGATACTGGGGTTATTAAGATGTGTCCCAGGCAGGGACCAAGACAGGTGAACCATGTTGTTACACTCTAT
TTGTAACAAGGGGAAAGAGAGTGGACGCCGACAGCAGCGGACTCCACTGGTTGTCTCTAACACCCCCGAA
AATTAAACGGGGCTCCACGCCAATGGGGCCCATAAACAAAGACAAGTGGCCACTCTTTTTTTTGAAATTG
TGGAGTGGGGGCACGCGTCAGCCCCCACACGCCGCCCTGCGGTTTTGGACTGTAAAATAAGGGTGTAATA
ACTTGGCTGATTGTAACCCCGCTAACCACTGCGGTCAAACCACTTGCCCACAAAACCACTAATGGCACCC
CGGGGAATACCTGCATAAGTAGGTGGGCGGGCCAAGATAGGGGCGCGATTGCTGCGATCTGGAGGACAAA
TTACACACACTTGCGCCTGAGCGCCAAGCACAGGGTTGTTGGTCCTCATATTCACGAGGTCGCTGAGAGC
ACGGTGGGCTAATGTTGCCATGGGTAGCATATACTACCCAAATATCTGGATAGCATATGCTATCCTAATC
TATATCTGGGTAGCATAGGCTATCCTAATCTATATCTGGGTAGCATATGCTATCCTAATCTATATCTGGG
TAGTATATGCTATCCTAATTTATATCTGGGTAGCATAGGCTATCCTAATCTATATCTGGGTAGCATATGC
TATCCTAATCTATATCTGGGTAGTATATGCTATCCTAATCTGTATCCGGGTAGCATATGCTATCCTAATA
GAGATTAGGGTAGTATATGCTATCCTAATTTATATCTGGGTAGCATATACTACCCAAATATCTGGATAGC
ATATGCTATCCTAATCTATATCTGGGTAGCATATGCTATCCTAATCTATATCTGGGTAGCATAGGCTATC
CTAATCTATATCTGGGTAGCATATGCTATCCTAATCTATATCTGGGTAGTATATGCTATCCTAATTTATA
TCTGGGTAGCATAGGCTATCCTAATCTATATCTGGGTAGCATATGCTATCCTAATCTATATCTGGGTAGT
ATATGCTATCCTAATCTGTATCCGGGTAGCATATGCTATCCTCATGATAAGCTGTCAAACATGAGAATTT
TCTTGAAGACGAAAGGGCCTCGTGATACGCCTATTTTTATAGGTTAATGTCATGATAATAATGGTTTCTT
AGACGTCAGGTGGCACTTTTCGGGGAAATGTGCGCGGAACCCCTATTTGTTTATTTTTCTAAATACATTC
AAATATGTATCCGCTCATGAGACAATAACCCTGATAAATGCTTCAATAATATTGAAAAAGGAAGAGTATG
AGTATTCAACATTTCCGTGTCGCCCTTATTCCCTTTTTTGCGGCATTTTGCCTTCCTGTTTTTGCTCACC
CAGAAACGCTGGTGAAAGTAAAAGATGCTGAAGATCAGTTGGGTGCACGAGTGGGTTACATCGAACTGGA
TCTCAACAGCGGTAAGATCCTTGAGAGTTTTCGCCCCGAAGAACGTTTTCCAATGATGAGCACTTTTAAA
GTTCTGCTATGTGGCGCGGTATTATCCCGTGTTGACGCCGGGCAAGAGCAACTCGGTCGCCGCATACACT
ATTCTCAGAATGACTTGGTTGAGTACTCACCAGTCACAGAAAAGCATCTTACGGATGGCATGACAGTAAG
AGAATTATGCAGTGCTGCCATAACCATGAGTGATAACACTGCGGCCAACTTACTTCTGACAACGATCGGA
GGACCGAAGGAGCTAACCGCTTTTTTGCACAACATGGGGGATCATGTAACTCGCCTTGATCGTTGGGAAC
CGGAGCTGAATGAAGCCATACCAAACGACGAGCGTGACACCACGATGCCTGCAGCAATGGCAACAACGTT
GCGCAAACTATTAACTGGCGAACTACTTACTCTAGCTTCCCGGCAACAATTAATAGACTGGATGGAGGCG
GATAAAGTTGCAGGACCACTTCTGCGCTCGGCCCTTCCGGCTGGCTGGTTTATTGCTGATAAATCTGGAG
CCGGTGAGCGTGGGTCTCGCGGTATCATTGCAGCACTGGGGCCAGATGGTAAGCCCTCCCGTATCGTAGT
TATCTACACGACGGGGAGTCAGGCAACTATGGATGAACGAAATAGACAGATCGCTGAGATAGGTGCCTCA
CTGATTAAGCATTGGTAACTGTCAGACCAAGTTTACTCATATATACTTTAGATTGATTTAAAACTTCATT
TTTAATTTAAAAGGATCTAGGTGAAGATCCTTTTTGATAATCTCATGACCAAAATCCCTTAACGTGAGTT
TTCGTTCCACTGAGCGTCAGACCCCGTAGAAAAGATCAAAGGATCTTCTTGAGATCCTTTTTTTCTGCGC
GTAATCTGCTGCTTGCAAACAAAAAAACCACCGCTACCAGCGGTGGTTTGTTTGCCGGATCAAGAGCTAC
CAACTCTTTTTCCGAAGGTAACTGGCTTCAGCAGAGCGCAGATACCAAATACTGTTCTTCTAGTGTAGCC
GTAGTTAGGCCACCACTTCAAGAACTCTGTAGCACCGCCTACATACCTCGCTCTGCTAATCCTGTTACCA
GTGGCTGCTGCCAGTGGCGATAAGTCGTGTCTTACCGGGTTGGACTCAAGACGATAGTTACCGGATAAGG
CGCAGCGGTCGGGCTGAACGGGGGGTTCGTGCACACAGCCCAGCTTGGAGCGAACGACCTACACCGAACT
GAGATACCTACAGCGTGAGCTATGAGAAAGCGCCACGCTTCCCGAAGGGAGAAAGGCGGACAGGTATCCG
GTAAGCGGCAGGGTCGGAACAGGAGAGCGCACGAGGGAGCTTCCAGGGGGAAACGCCTGGTATCTTTATA
GTCCTGTCGGGTTTCGCCACCTCTGACTTGAGCGTCGATTTTTGTGATGCTCGTCAGGGGGGCGGAGCCT
ATGGAAAAACGCCAGCAACGCGGCCTTTTTACGGTTCCTGGCCTTTTGCTGGCCTTTTGCTCACATGTTC
TTTCCTGCGTTATCCCCTGATTCTGTGGATAACCGTATTACCGCCTTTGAGTGAGCTGATACCGCTCGCC
GCAGCCGAACGACCGAGCGCAGCGAGTCAGTGAGCGAGGAAGCGGAAGAGCGCCCAATACGCAAACCGCC
TCTCCCCGCGCGTTGGCCGATTCATTAATGCAGCTGGCACGACAGGTTTCCCGACTGGAAAGCGGGCAGT
GAGCGCAACGCAATTAATGTGAGTTAGCTCACTCATTAGGCACCCCAGGCTTTACACTTTATGCTTCCGG
CTCGTATGTTGTGTGGAATTGTGAGCGGATAACAATTTCACACAGGAAACAGCTATGACCATGATTACGC
CAAGCTCTAGCTAGAGGTCGACCAATTCTCATGTTTGACAGCTTATCATCGCAGATCCGGGCAACGTTGT
TGCCATTGCTGCAGGCGCAGAACTGGTAGGTATGGAAGATCTATACATTGAATCAATATTGGCAATTAGC
CATATTAGTCATTGGTTATATAGCATAAATCAATATTGGCTATTGGCCATTGCATACGTTGTATCTATAT
CATAATATGTACATTTATATTGGCTCATGTCCAATATGACCGC
